>Addgene plasmid #131221 | Opto-casp9_AtCRY2-PHR-casp9 | addgene full sequence | sequence record 257019 | Addgene NGS Result
TCTGCTCCCTGCTTGTGTGTTGGAGGTCGCTGAGTAGTGCGCGAGCAAAATTTAAGCTACAACAAGGCAA
GGCTTGACCGACAATTGCATGAAGAATCTGCTTAGGGTTAGGCGTTTTGCGCTGCTTCGCGATGTACGGG
CCAGATATACGCGTTGACATTGATTATTGACTAGTTATTAATAGTAATCAATTACGGGGTCATTAGTTCA
TAGCCCATATATGGAGTTCCGCGTTACATAACTTACGGTAAATGGCCCGCCTGGCTGACCGCCCAACGAC
CCCCGCCCATTGACGTCAATAATGACGTATGTTCCCATAGTAACGCCAATAGGGACTTTCCATTGACGTC
AATGGGTGGAGTATTTACGGTAAACTGCCCACTTGGCAGTACATCAAGTGTATCATATGCCAAGTACGCC
CCCTATTGACGTCAATGACGGTAAATGGCCCGCCTGGCATTATGCCCAGTACATGACCTTATGGGACTTT
CCTACTTGGCAGTACATCTACGTATTAGTCATCGCTATTACCATGGTGATGCGGTTTTGGCAGTACATCA
ATGGGCGTGGATAGCGGTTTGACTCACGGGGATTTCCAAGTCTCCACCCCATTGACGTCAATGGGAGTTT
GTTTTGGCACCAAAATCAACGGGACTTTCCAAAATGTCGTAACAACTCCGCCCCATTGACGCAAATGGGC
GGTAGGCGTGTACGGTGGGAGGTCTATATAAGCAGAGCTCTCTGGCTAACTAGAGAACCCACTGCTTACT
GGCTTATCGAAATTAATACGACTCACTATAGGGAGACCCAAGCTGACCATGGCCACCGGTAAGATGGACA
AGAAAACCATAGTCTGGTTTCGCCGCGATTTGAGGATAGAGGATAACCCTGCGTTGGCCGCAGCGGCCCA
CGAAGGCAGCGTGTTCCCCGTGTTCATATGGTGCCCAGAGGAGGAAGGCCAGTTCTACCCAGGTCGCGCT
AGTCGCTGGTGGATGAAACAGTCTCTCGCACATCTCTCCCAATCTTTGAAAGCTCTCGGGTCTGACCTTA
CGCTGATTAAGACCCACAATACTATTAGTGCAATCTTGGACTGCATCCGCGTTACCGGCGCGACCAAAGT
GGTGTTTAATCATCTGTATGACCCGGTAAGTCTGGTACGCGACCATACAGTTAAGGAGAAGTTGGTTGAA
AGGGGAATTTCAGTACAGAGTTATAATGGAGACCTCCTCTACGAACCTTGGGAAATATACTGTGAGAAGG
GAAAGCCATTTACATCATTTAACTCATACTGGAAAAAGTGTCTTGACATGAGCATAGAGTCTGTCATGTT
GCCCCCGCCGTGGCGGCTTATGCCCATCACCGCGGCCGCCGAAGCTATCTGGGCGTGTAGTATTGAAGAA
CTTGGCTTGGAGAACGAAGCAGAAAAACCTAGCAATGCACTGTTGACGCGCGCCTGGTCCCCTGGGTGGA
GTAACGCAGATAAATTGCTTAACGAGTTCATCGAAAAGCAACTTATCGACTACGCTAAGAATAGCAAAAA
AGTGGTGGGCAATTCAACCTCCCTCCTGTCTCCGTACTTGCATTTCGGCGAGATTAGCGTGCGGCACGTC
TTCCAATGCGCCCGAATGAAACAAATAATCTGGGCGCGGGATAAAAACAGTGAGGGTGAAGAAAGCGCAG
ACTTGTTCCTCCGAGGAATCGGTCTGCGAGAATATAGTCGCTACATTTGTTTCAATTTTCCCTTTACGCA
TGAGCAGAGCCTCCTTAGTCACTTGCGATTCTTTCCTTGGGACGCAGATGTTGACAAATTTAAAGCATGG
CGGCAAGGTAGAACAGGCTACCCATTGGTAGATGCGGGTATGCGAGAACTCTGGGCCACGGGGTGGATGC
ATAACCGAATCAGGGTAATAGTAAGTAGTTTCGCAGTTAAGTTTCTTTTGCTTCCATGGAAGTGGGGGAT
GAAGTATTTCTGGGACACTTTGCTCGATGCGGATCTTGAATGCGATATATTGGGTTGGCAATATATTTCC
GGGTCAATCCCTGACGGCCATGAGCTGGACAGATTGGACAATCCTGCGCTCCAGGGTGCGAAATACGATC
CCGAAGGTGAATACATTAGACAATGGCTTCCAGAACTTGCCAGGTTGCCCACGGAATGGATTCACCACCC
ATGGGACGCCCCTCTTACGGTTTTGAAGGCGAGTGGTGTGGAGCTCGGTACCAATTACGCAAAACCGATT
GTTGACATTGATACCGCGCGGGAGTTGCTGGCTAAAGCCATTTCACGAACCCGGAAAGCCCAAATCATGA
TTGGTGCTGCAACCGGTGAATTCTCAGGCTCTGGATCCCCCGGGGGATTTGGTGATGTCGGTGCTCTTGA
GAGTTTGAGGGGAAATGCAGATTTGGCTTACATCCTGAGCATGGAGCCCTGTGGCCACTGCCTCATTATC
AACAATGTGAACTTCTGCCGTGAGTCCGGGCTCCGCACCCGCACTGGCTCCAACATCGACTGTGAGAAGT
TGCGGCGTCGCTTCTCCTCGCTGCATTTCATGGTGGAGGTGAAGGGCGACCTGACTGCCAAGAAAATGGT
GCTGGCTTTGCTGGAGCTGGCGCGGCAGGACCACGGTGCTCTGGACTGCTGCGTGGTGGTCATTCTCTCT
CACGGCTGTCAGGCCAGCCACCTGCAGTTCCCAGGGGCTGTCTACGGCACAGATGGATGCCCTGTGTCGG
TCGAGAAGATTGTGAACATCTTCAATGGGACCAGCTGCCCCAGCCTGGGAGGGAAGCCCAAGCTCTTTTT
CATCCAGGCCTGTGGTGGGGAGCAGAAAGACCATGGGTTTGAGGTGGCCTCCACTTCCCCTGAAGACGAG
TCCCCTGGCAGTAACCCCGAGCCAGATGCCACCCCGTTCCAGGAAGGTTTGAGGACCTTCGACCAGCTGG
ACGCCATATCTAGTTTGCCCACACCCAGTGACATCTTTGTGTCCTACTCTACTTTCCCAGGTTTTGTTTC
CTGGAGGGACCCCAAGAGTGGCTCCTGGTACGTTGAGACCCTGGACGACATCTTTGAGCAGTGGGCTCAC
TCTGAAGACCTGCAGTCCCTCCTGCTTAGGGTCGCTAATGCTGTTTCGGTGAAAGGGATTTATAAACAGA
TGCCTGGTTGCTTTAATTTCCTCCGGAAAAAACTTTTCTTTAAAACATCACCCGGGTAAGTTTAAACCGC
TGATCAGCCTCGACTGTGCCTTCTAGTTGCCAGCCATCTGTTGTTTGCCCCTCCCCCGTGCCTTCCTTGA
CCCTGGAAGGTGCCACTCCCACTGTCCTTTCCTAATAAAATGAGGAAATTGCATCGCATTGTCTGAGTAG
GTGTCATTCTATTCTGGGGGGTGGGGTGGGGCAGGACAGCAAGGGGGAGGATTGGGAAGACAATAGCAGG
CATGCTGGGGATGCGGTGGGCTCTATGGCTTCTGAGGCGGAAAGAACCAGCTGGGGCTCTAGGGGGTATC
CCC
[124 nt withheld, positions 3504-3627]
C
[91 nt withheld, positions 3629-3719]
A
[49 nt withheld, positions 3721-3769]
CCTTTGACGTTGGAGTCCACGTTCTTT
[37 nt withheld, positions 3797-3833]
ACCCTATCTCGGTCTATTCTTTTGATTTATAAGGGATTTTGCCGATTTCGGCCTATTGGTTAAAAAATGA
GCTGATTTAACAAAAATTTAACGCGAATTAATTCTGTGGAATGTGTGTCAGTTAGGGTGTGGAAAGTCCC
CAGGCTCCCCAGCAGGCAGAAGTATGCAAAGCATGCATCTCAATTAGTCAGCAACCAGGTGTGGAAAGTC
CCCAGGCTCCCCAGCAGGCAGAAGTATGCAAAGCATGCATCTCAATTAGTCAGCAACCATAGTCCCGCCC
CTAACTCCGCCCATCCCGCCCCTAACTCCGCCCAGTTCCGCCCATTCTCCGCCCCATGGCTGACTAATTT
TTTTTATTTATGCAGAGGCCGAGGCCGCCTCTGCCTCTGAGCTATTCCAGAAGTAGTGAGGAGGCTTTTT
TGGAGGCCTAGGCTTTTGCAAAAAGCTCTCGGGAGCTTGTATATCCATTTTCGGATCTGATCAAGAGACA
GGATGAGGATCGTTTCGCATGATTGAACAAGATGGATTGCACGCAGGTTCTCCGGCCGCTTGGGTGGAGA
GGCTATTCGGCTATGACTGGGCACAACAGACAATCGGCTGCTCTGATGCCGCCGTGTTCCGGCTGTCAGC
GCAGGGGCGCCCGGTTCTTTTTGTCAAGACCGACCTGTCCGGTGCCCTGAATGAACTGCAGGACGAGGCA
GCGCGGCTATCGTGGCTGGCCACGACGGGCGTTCCTTGCGCAGCTGTGCTCGACGTTGTCACTGAAGCGG
GAAGGGACTGGCTGCTATTGGGCGAAGTGCCGGGGCAGGATCTCCTGTCATCTCACCTTGCTCCTGCCGA
GAAAGTATCCATCATGGCTGATGCAATGCGGCGGCTGCATACGCTTGATCCGGCTACCTGCCCATTCGAC
CACCAAGCGAAACATCGCATCGAGCGAGCACGTACTCGGATGGAAGCCGGTCTTGTCGATCAGGATGATC
TGGACGAAGAGCATCAGGGGCTCGCGCCAGCCGAACTGTTCGCCAGGCTCAAGGCGCGCATGCCCGACGG
CGAGGATCTCGTCGTGACCCATGGCGATGCCTGCTTGCCGAATATCATGGTGGAAAATGGCCGCTTTTCT
GGATTCATCGACTGTGGCCGGCTGGGTGTGGCGGACCGCTATCAGGACATAGCGTTGGCTACCCGTGATA
TTGCTGAAGAGCTTGGCGGCGAATGGGCTGACCGCTTCCTCGTGCTTTACGGTATCGCCGCTCCCGATTC
GCAGCGCATCGCCTTCTATCGCCTTCTTGACGAGTTCTTCTGAGCGGGACTCTGGGGTTCGAAATGACCG
ACCAAGCGACGCCCAACCTGCCATCACGAGATTTCGATTCCACCGCCGCCTTCTATGAAAGGTTGGGCTT
CGGAATCGTTTTCCGGGACGCCGGCTGGATGATCCTCCAGCGCGGGGATCTCATGCTGGAGTTCTTCGCC
CACCCCAACTTGTTTATTGCAGCTTATAATGGTTACAAATAAAGCAATAGCATCACAAATTTCACAAATA
AAGCATTTTTTTCACTGCATTCTAGTTGTGGTTTGTCCAAACTCATCAATGTATCTTATCATGTCTGTAT
ACCGTCGACCTCTAGCTAGAGCTTGGCGTAATCATGGTCATAGCTGTTTCCTGTGTGAAATTGTTATCCG
CTCACAATTCCACACAACATACGAGCCGGAAGCATAAAGTGTAAAGCCTGGGGTGCCTAATGAGTGAGCT
AACTCACATTAATTGCGTTGCGCTCACTGCCCGCTTTCCAGTCGGGAAACCTGTCGTGCCAGCTGCATTA
ATGAATCGGCCAACGCGCGGGGAGAGGCGGTTTGCGTATTGGGCGCTCTTCCGCTTCCTCGCTCACTGAC
TCGCTGCGCTCGGTCGTTCGGCTGCGGCGAGCGGTATCAGCTCACTCAAAGGCGGTAATACGGTTATCCA
CAGAATCAGGGGATAACGCAGGAAAGAACATGTGAGCAAAAGGCCAGCAAAAGGCCAGGAACCGTAAAAA
GGCCGCGTTGCTGGCGTTTTTCCATAGGCTCCGCCCCCCTGACGAGCATCACAAAAATCGACGCTCAAGT
CAGAGGTGGCGAAACCCGACAGGACTATAAAGATACCAGGCGTTTCCCCCTGGAAGCTCCCTCGTGCGCT
CTCCTGTTCCGACCCTGCCGCTTACCGGATACCTGTCCGCCTTTCTCCCTTCGGGAAGCGTGGCGCTTTC
TCATAGCTCACGCTGTAGGTATCTCAGTTCGGTGTAGGTCGTTCGCTCCAAGCTGGGCTGTGTGCACGAA
CCCCCCGTTCAGCCCGACCGCTGCGCCTTATCCGGTAACTATCGTCTTGAGTCCAACCCGGTAAGACACG
ACTTATCGCCACTGGCAGCAGCCACTGGTAACAGGATTAGCAGAGCGAGGTATGTAGGCGGTGCTACAGA
GTTCTTGAAGTGGTGGCCTAACTACGGCTACACTAGAAGAACAGTATTTGGTATCTGCGCTCTGCTGAAG
CCAGTTACCTTCGGAAAAAGAGTTGGTAGCTCTTGATCCGGCAAACAAACCACCGCTGGTAGCGGTGGTT
TTTTTGTTTGCAAGCAGCAGATTACGCGCAGAAAAAAAGGATCTCAAGAAGATCCTTTGATCTTTTCTAC
GGGGTCTGACGCTCAGTGGAACGAAAACTCACGTTAAGGGATTTTGGTCATGAGATTATCAAAAAGGATC
TTCACCTAGATCCTTTTAAATTAAAAATGAAGTTTTAAATCAATCTAAAGTATATATGAGTAAACTTGGT
CTGACAGTTACCAATGCTTAATCAGTGAGGCACCTATCTCAGCGATCTGTCTATTTCGTTCATCCATAGT
TGCCTGACTCCCCGTCGTGTAGATAACTACGATACGGGAGGGCTTACCATCTGGCCCCAGTGCTGCAATG
ATACCGCGAGACCCACGCTCACCGGCTCCAGATTTATCAGCAATAAACCAGCCAGCCGGAAGGGCCGAGC
GCAGAAGTGGTCCTGCAACTTTATCCGCCTCCATCCAGTCTATTAATTGTTGCCGGGAAGCTAGAGTAAG
TAGTTCGCCAGTTAATAGTTTGCGCAACGTTGTTGCCATTGCTACAGGCATCGTGGTGTCACGCTCGTCG
TTTGGTATGGCTTCATTCAGCTCCGGTTCCCAACGATCAAGGCGAGTTACATGATCCCCCATGTTGTGCA
AAAAAGCGGTTAGCTCCTTCGGTCCTCCGATCGTTGTCAGAAGTAAGTTGGCCGCAGTGTTATCACTCAT
GGTTATGGCAGCACTGCATAATTCTCTTACTGTCATGCCATCCGTAAGATGCTTTTCTGTGACTGGTGAG
TACTCAACCAAGTCATTCTGAGAATAGTGTATGCGGCGACCGAGTTGCTCTTGCCCGGCGTCAATACGGG
ATAATACCGCGCCACATAGCAGAACTTTAAAAGTGCTCATCATTGGAAAACGTTCTTCGGGGCGAAAACT
CTCAAGGATCTTACCGCTGTTGAGATCCAGTTCGATGTAACCCACTCGTGCACCCAACTGATCTTCAGCA
TCTTTTACTTTCACCAGCGTTTCTGGGTGAGCAAAAACAGGAAGGCAAAATGCCGCAAAAAAGGGAATAA
GGGCGACACGGAAATGTTGAATACTCATACTCTTCCTTTTTCAATATTATTGAAGCATTTATCAGGGTTA
TTGTCTCATGAGCGGATACATATTTGAATGTATTTAGAAAAATAAACAAATAGGGGTTCCGCGCACATTT
CCCCGAAAAGTGCCACCTGACGTCGACGGATCGGGAGATCTCCCGATCCCCTATGGTGCACTCTCAGTAC
AATCTGCTCTGATGCCGCATAGTTAAGCCAGTA
Features (pLannotate 1.2.2; 21 found; start..end, strand, type, name):
    156..535     +  enhancer       CMV enhancer: human cytomegalovirus immediate early enhancer
    536..739     +  promoter       CMV promoter: human cytomegalovirus (CMV) immediate early promoter
    735..768     +  LTR            5' LTR (truncated) (fragment): truncated 5' long terminal repeat (LTR) from HIV-1
    784..802     +  promoter       T7 promoter: promoter for bacteriophage T7 RNA polymerase
    831..2330    +  CDS            CRY2 (fragment): CRY2_ARATH - Also known as PHH1 From Arabidopsis thaliana (Mouse-ear cress).
   2352..3200    +  CDS            CASP9 (fragment): CASP9_HUMAN - Also known as MCH6. Experimental evidence at protein level: Swiss-Prot protein existence level 1. Isoform 2 lacks activity is an dominant-negative inhibitor of caspase-9. From Homo sapiens (Human).
   3234..3458    +  polyA_signal   bGH poly(A) signal: bovine growth hormone polyadenylation signal
   3462..3483    +  promoter       SV40 promoter (fragment): SV40 enhancer and early promoter
   3504..3932    +  rep_origin     f1 ori (sequence partly withheld): f1 bacteriophage origin of replication; arrow indicates direction of (+) strand synthesis
   3946..4275    +  promoter       SV40 promoter: SV40 enhancer and early promoter
   4342..5133    +  CDS            neo: KKA2_KLEPN - Also known as kan, nptII. Experimental evidence at protein level: Swiss-Prot protein existence level 1. Resistance to kanamycin, neomycin, paromomycin, ribostamycin, butirosin and gentamicin B. From Klebsiella pneumoniae.
   5157..5315    +  CDS            ble (fragment): BLE_KLEPN - Experimental evidence at protein level: Swiss-Prot protein existence level 1. Binding protein with a strong affinity to the bleomycin family of antibiotics. Binds to CL990; an antimitotic-antibiotic compound. From Klebsiella pneumoniae.
   5310..5431    +  polyA_signal   SV40 poly(A) signal: SV40 polyadenylation signal
   5504..5520    -  protein_bind   lac operator: The lac repressor binds to the lac operator to inhibit transcription in E. coli. This inhibition can be relieved by adding lactose or isopropyl-β-D-thiogalactopyranoside (IPTG). lac repressor encoded by lacI
   5528..5558    -  promoter       lac promoter: promoter for the E. coli lac operon
   5573..5594    -  protein_bind   CAP binding site: CAP binding activates transcription in the presence of cAMP. E. coli catabolite activator protein
   5607..5699    -  CDS            lacI (fragment): lac repressor; lacI; The lac repressor binds to the lac operator to inhibit transcription in E. coli. This inhibition can be relieved by adding lactose or isopropyl-β-D-thiogalactopyranoside (IPTG).
   5882..6470    -  rep_origin     ori: high-copy-number ColE1/pMB1/pBR322/pUC origin of replication
   6641..7501    -  CDS            AmpR: β-lactamase; bla; confers resistance to ampicillin, carbenicillin, and related antibiotics
   7502..7606    -  promoter       AmpR promoter: bla
   7665..1       -  misc_feature   bom (fragment) (across the origin): basis of mobility region from pBR322
