[The description below was written by a language model from this plasmid's Addgene catalogue record and pLannotate feature annotations shown in this document.]
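Description:
Opto-casp9_AtCRY2-PHR-casp9 is a mammalian expression plasmid built on the pcDNA3.1(-) backbone that encodes a light-activated form of caspase-9. It is propagated in E. coli as a high-copy plasmid through a ColE1/pUC-type origin with ampicillin selection (AmpR under its own bla promoter), and it also carries an f1 phage origin. For selection in mammalian cells, an SV40 early promoter drives the neomycin phosphotransferase gene, terminated by the SV40 poly(A) signal, allowing G418 selection of stable transfectants. The full sequenced record is about 7.7 kb.

The payload is a roughly 2.4 kb fusion open reading frame placed between the human CMV immediate-early enhancer/promoter and the bovine growth hormone polyadenylation signal, with a T7 promoter lying just upstream of the coding sequence. The annotation shows an N-terminal fragment of Arabidopsis thaliana cryptochrome 2, corresponding to the photolyase homology region (PHR) named in the construct, followed in the same orientation by a fragment of human caspase-9. The CRY2 PHR domain is a blue-light photoreceptor module known to self-associate on illumination, and caspase-9 is an initiator caspase activated by induced proximity, so the fusion is designed to place caspase activation, and hence apoptotic signalling, under optical control. The record does not specify which caspase-9 residues are retained or any linker or tag. The photoreceptor was inserted between AgeI and XmaI sites that remain intact, consistent with the modular vector library for light-controlled protein-protein interactions that the construct comes from. A few short annotated fragments (HIV-1 LTR, ble, lacI) appear to be incidental sequence matches in the backbone rather than functional elements.
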