Addgene plasmid #131221: Opto-casp9_AtCRY2-PHR-casp9
Purpose: Expresses Opto-casp9_AtCRY2-PHR-casp9 (light-activated caspase9)
Depositing lab: Harald Janovjak. Depositing organization: Monash University. Publication: Engineering Strategy and Vector Library for the Rapid Generation of Modular Light-Controlled Protein-Protein Interactions. Tichy AM, Gerrard EJ, Legrand JMD, Hobbs RM, Janovjak H. J Mol Biol. 2019 May 29. pii: S0022-2836(19)30317-1. doi: 10.1016/j.jmb.2019.05.033. PubMed 31150735.
Backbone
  Vector backbone: pcDNA3.1-
  Backbone manufacturer: Invitrogen
  Backbone size w/o insert (bp): 5318
  Vector type: Mammalian Expression
  Selectable markers: Neomycin (select with G418)
Growth in bacteria
  Bacterial resistance: Ampicillin, 100 μg/mL
  Growth temperature: 37°C
  Growth strain: DH5alpha
  Copy number: High Copy
Gene/Insert
  Gene/Insert name: Opto-casp9 (AtCRY2-PHR-casp9)
  Species: H. sapiens (human), A. thaliana (mustard weed)
  Insert size (bp): 2394
  Promoter: CMV
  Cloning method: Restriction Enzyme; 5′ cloning site AgeI (not destroyed); 3′ cloning site XmaI (not destroyed)
  Sequencing primers: 5′ CMV_F (CGCAAATGGGCGGTAGGCGTG); 3′ pcDNA_R (CAACAGATGGCTGGCAAC)
Terms and licenses: Academic/Nonprofit Terms; Industry Terms: Not Available to Industry
How to cite: Opto-casp9_AtCRY2-PHR-casp9 was a gift from Harald Janovjak (Addgene plasmid # 131221 ; http://n2t.net/addgene:131221 ; RRID:Addgene_131221)
