LOCUS       Exported 7818 bp ds-DNA circular SYN 13-MAY-2021
DEFINITION  Expresses Opto-casp9_AtCRY2-PHR-casp9 (light-activated caspase9).
ACCESSION   .
VERSION     .
KEYWORDS    Opto-casp9_AtCRY2-PHR-casp9
SOURCE      synthetic DNA construct
  ORGANISM  synthetic DNA construct
REFERENCE   1 (bases 1 to 7818)
  AUTHORS   Tichy AM, Gerrard EJ, Legrand JMD, Hobbs RM, Janovjak H
  TITLE     Engineering Strategy and Vector Library for the Rapid Generation of
            Modular Light-Controlled Protein-Protein Interactions.
  JOURNAL   J Mol Biol. 2019 May 29. pii: S0022-2836(19)30317-1. doi:
            10.1016/j.jmb.2019.05.033.
  PUBMED    31150735
REFERENCE   2 (bases 1 to 7818)
  AUTHORS   .
  TITLE     Direct Submission
  JOURNAL   Exported May 13, 2021 from SnapGene Server 1.1.58
            http://www.snapgene.com
FEATURES             Location/Qualifiers
     source          1..7818
                     /organism="synthetic DNA construct"
                     /mol_type="other DNA"
     primer_bind     complement(44..63)
                     /label=pRS-marker
                     /note="pRS vectors, use to sequence yeast selectable
                     marker"
     enhancer        235..614
                     /label=CMV enhancer
                     /note="human cytomegalovirus immediate early enhancer"
     promoter        615..818
                     /label=CMV promoter
                     /note="human cytomegalovirus (CMV) immediate early
                     promoter"
     primer_bind     769..789
                     /label=CMV-F
                     /note="Human CMV immediate early promoter, forward primer"
     primer_bind     863..882
                     /label=T7
                     /note="T7 promoter, forward primer"
     promoter        863..881
                     /label=T7 promoter
                     /note="promoter for bacteriophage T7 RNA polymerase"
     CDS             2413..2439
                     /codon_start=1
                     /product="HA (human influenza hemagglutinin) epitope tag"
                     /label=HA
                     /translation="YPYDVPDYA"
     CDS             2440..2496
                     /codon_start=1
                     /product="2A peptide from porcine teschovirus-1
                     polyprotein"
                     /label=P2A
                     /note="Eukaryotic ribosomes fail to insert a peptide bond
                     between the Gly and Pro residues, yielding separate
                     polypeptides."
                     /translation="ATNFSLLKQAGDVEENPGP"
     CDS             2497..2526
                     /codon_start=1
                     /product="Myc (human c-Myc proto-oncogene) epitope tag"
                     /label=Myc
                     /translation="EQKLISEEDL"
     CDS             complement(2866..2877)
                     /codon_start=1
                     /product="WELQut protease recognition and cleavage site"
                     /label=WELQut site
                     /translation="WELQ"
     primer_bind     complement(3412..3429)
                     /label=BGH-rev
                     /note="Bovine growth hormone terminator, reverse primer.
                     Also called BGH reverse"
     polyA_signal    3418..3642
                     /label=bGH poly(A) signal
                     /note="bovine growth hormone polyadenylation signal"
     rep_origin      3688..4116
                     /direction=RIGHT
                     /label=f1 ori
                     /note="f1 bacteriophage origin of replication; arrow
                     indicates direction of (+) strand synthesis"
     primer_bind     complement(3775..3794)
                     /label=F1ori-R
                     /note="F1 origin, reverse primer"
     primer_bind     3985..4006
                     /label=F1ori-F
                     /note="F1 origin, forward primer"
     primer_bind     complement(4125..4145)
                     /label=pBABE 3'
                     /note="SV40 enhancer, reverse primer for pBABE vectors"
     promoter        4130..4459
                     /label=SV40 promoter
                     /note="SV40 enhancer and early promoter"
     rep_origin      4310..4445
                     /label=SV40 ori
                     /note="SV40 origin of replication"
     primer_bind     4372..4391
                     /label=SV40pro-F
                     /note="SV40 promoter/origin, forward primer"
     CDS             4526..5320
                     /codon_start=1
                     /gene="aph(3')-II (or nptII)"
                     /product="aminoglycoside phosphotransferase from Tn5"
                     /label=NeoR/KanR
                     /note="confers resistance to neomycin, kanamycin, and G418
                     (Geneticin(R))"
                     /translation="MIEQDGLHAGSPAAWVERLFGYDWAQQTIGCSDAAVFRLSAQGRP
                     VLFVKTDLSGALNELQDEAARLSWLATTGVPCAAVLDVVTEAGRDWLLLGEVPGQDLLS
                     SHLAPAEKVSIMADAMRRLHTLDPATCPFDHQAKHRIERARTRMEAGLVDQDDLDEEHQ
                     GLAPAELFARLKARMPDGEDLVVTHGDACLPNIMVENGRFSGFIDCGRLGVADRYQDIA
                     LATRDIAEELGGEWADRFLVLYGIAAPDSQRIAFYRLLDEFF"
     primer_bind     complement(4580..4599)
                     /label=Neo-R
                     /note="Neomycin resistance gene, reverse primer"
     primer_bind     5190..5209
                     /label=Neo-F
                     /note="Neomycin resistance gene, forward primer"
     polyA_signal    5494..5615
                     /label=SV40 poly(A) signal
                     /note="SV40 polyadenylation signal"
     primer_bind     complement(5531..5550)
                     /label=SV40pA-R
                     /note="SV40 polyA, reverse primer"
     primer_bind     5585..5604
                     /label=EBV-rev
                     /note="SV40 polyA terminator, reverse primer"
     primer_bind     complement(5664..5680)
                     /label=M13 rev
                     /note="common sequencing primer, one of multiple similar
                     variants"
     primer_bind     complement(5664..5680)
                     /label=M13 Reverse
                     /note="In lacZ gene. Also called M13-rev"
     primer_bind     complement(5677..5699)
                     /label=M13/pUC Reverse
                     /note="In lacZ gene"
     protein_bind    5688..5704
                     /label=lac operator
                     /bound_moiety="lac repressor encoded by lacI"
                     /note="The lac repressor binds to the lac operator to
                     inhibit transcription in E. coli. This inhibition can be
                     relieved by adding lactose or
                     isopropyl-beta-D-thiogalactopyranoside (IPTG)."
     promoter        complement(5712..5742)
                     /label=lac promoter
                     /note="promoter for the E. coli lac operon"
     protein_bind    5757..5778
                     /label=CAP binding site
                     /bound_moiety="E. coli catabolite activator protein"
                     /note="CAP binding activates transcription in the presence
                     of cAMP."
     primer_bind     complement(5895..5912)
                     /label=L4440
                     /note="L4440 vector, forward primer"
     rep_origin      complement(6066..6651)
                     /direction=LEFT
                     /label=ori
                     /note="high-copy-number ColE1/pMB1/pBR322/pUC origin of
                     replication"
     primer_bind     complement(6146..6165)
                     /label=pBR322ori-F
                     /note="pBR322 origin, forward primer"
     CDS             complement(6822..7682)
                     /codon_start=1
                     /gene="bla"
                     /product="beta-lactamase"
                     /label=AmpR
                     /note="confers resistance to ampicillin, carbenicillin, and
                     related antibiotics"
                     /translation="MSIQHFRVALIPFFAAFCLPVFAHPETLVKVKDAEDQLGARVGYI
                     ELDLNSGKILESFRPEERFPMMSTFKVLLCGAVLSRIDAGQEQLGRRIHYSQNDLVEYS
                     PVTEKHLTDGMTVRELCSAAITMSDNTAANLLLTTIGGPKELTAFLHNMGDHVTRLDRW
                     EPELNEAIPNDERDTTMPVAMATTLRKLLTGELLTLASRQQLIDWMEADKVAGPLLRSA
                     LPAGWFIADKSGAGERGSRGIIAALGPDGKPSRIVVIYTTGSQATMDERNRQIAEIGAS
                     LIKHW"
     primer_bind     7445..7464
                     /label=Amp-R
                     /note="Ampicillin resistance gene, reverse primer"
     promoter        complement(7683..7787)
                     /gene="bla"
                     /label=AmpR promoter
ORIGIN
        1 gacggatcgg gagatctccc gatcccctat ggtgcactct cagtacaatc tgctctgatg
       61 ccgcatagtt aagccagtat ctgctccctg cttgtgtgtt ggaggtcgct gagtagtgcg
      121 cgagcaaaat ttaagctaca acaaggcaag gcttgaccga caattgcatg aagaatctgc
      181 ttagggttag gcgttttgcg ctgcttcgcg atgtacgggc cagatatacg cgttgacatt
      241 gattattgac tagttattaa tagtaatcaa ttacggggtc attagttcat agcccatata
      301 tggagttccg cgttacataa cttacggtaa atggcccgcc tggctgaccg cccaacgacc
      361 cccgcccatt gacgtcaata atgacgtatg ttcccatagt aacgccaata gggactttcc
      421 attgacgtca atgggtggag tatttacggt aaactgccca cttggcagta catcaagtgt
      481 atcatatgcc aagtacgccc cctattgacg tcaatgacgg taaatggccc gcctggcatt
      541 atgcccagta catgacctta tgggactttc ctacttggca gtacatctac gtattagtca
      601 tcgctattac catggtgatg cggttttggc agtacatcaa tgggcgtgga tagcggtttg
      661 actcacgggg atttccaagt ctccacccca ttgacgtcaa tgggagtttg ttttggcacc
      721 aaaatcaacg ggactttcca aaatgtcgta acaactccgc cccattgacg caaatgggcg
      781 gtaggcgtgt acggtgggag gtctatataa gcagagctct ctggctaact agagaaccca
      841 ctgcttactg gcttatcgaa attaatacga ctcactatag ggagacccaa gctgaccatg
      901 gccaccggta agatggacaa gaaaaccata gtctggtttc gccgcgattt gaggatagag
      961 gataaccctg cgttggccgc agcggcccac gaaggcagcg tgttccccgt gttcatatgg
     1021 tgcccagagg aggaaggcca gttctaccca ggtcgcgcta gtcgctggtg gatgaaacag
     1081 tctctcgcac atctctccca atctttgaaa gctctcgggt ctgaccttac gctgattaag
     1141 acccacaata ctattagtgc aatcttggac tgcatccgcg ttaccggcgc gaccaaagtg
     1201 gtgtttaatc atctgtatga cccggtaagt ctggtacgcg accatacagt taaggagaag
     1261 ttggttgaaa ggggaatttc agtacagagt tataatggag acctcctcta cgaaccttgg
     1321 gaaatatact gtgagaaggg aaagccattt acatcattta actcatactg gaaaaagtgt
     1381 cttgacatga gcatagagtc tgtcatgttg cccccgccgt ggcggcttat gcccatcacc
     1441 gcggccgccg aagctatctg ggcgtgtagt attgaagaac ttggcttgga gaacgaagca
     1501 gaaaaaccta gcaatgcact gttgacgcgc gcctggtccc ctgggtggag taacgcagat
     1561 aaattgctta acgagttcat cgaaaagcaa cttatcgact acgctaagaa tagcaaaaaa
     1621 gtggtgggca attcaacctc cctcctgtct ccgtacttgc atttcggcga gattagcgtg
     1681 cggcacgtct tccaatgcgc ccgaatgaaa caaataatct gggcgcggga taaaaacagt
     1741 gagggtgaag aaagcgcaga cttgttcctc cgaggaatcg gtctgcgaga atatagtcgc
     1801 tacatttgtt tcaattttcc ctttacgcat gagcagagcc tccttagtca cttgcgattc
     1861 tttccttggg acgcagatgt tgacaaattt aaagcatggc ggcaaggtag aacaggctac
     1921 ccattggtag atgcgggtat gcgagaactc tgggccacgg ggtggatgca taaccgaatc
     1981 agggtaatag taagtagttt cgcagttaag tttcttttgc ttccatggaa gtgggggatg
     2041 aagtatttct gggacacttt gctcgatgcg gatcttgaat gcgatatatt gggttggcaa
     2101 tatatttccg ggtcaatccc tgacggccat gagctggaca gattggacaa tcctgcgctc
     2161 cagggtgcga aatacgatcc cgaaggtgaa tacattagac aatggcttcc agaacttgcc
     2221 aggttgccca cggaatggat tcaccaccca tgggacgccc ctcttacggt tttgaaggcg
     2281 agtggtgtgg agctcggtac caattacgca aaaccgattg ttgacattga taccgcgcgg
     2341 gagttgctgg ctaaagccat ttcacgaacc cggaaagccc aaatcatgat tggtgctgca
     2401 cccggtgaat tctacccata cgatgttcca gattacgctg cgaccaactt tagcctgctg
     2461 aaacaggcgg gcgatgtgga agaaaacccg ggcccggaac aaaaactcat ctcagaagag
     2521 gatctgggat cccccggggg atttggtgat gtcggtgctc ttgagagttt gaggggaaat
     2581 gcagatttgg cttacatcct gagcatggag ccctgtggcc actgcctcat tatcaacaat
     2641 gtgaacttct gccgtgagtc cgggctccgc acccgcactg gctccaacat cgactgtgag
     2701 aagttgcggc gtcgcttctc ctcgctgcat ttcatggtgg aggtgaaggg cgacctgact
     2761 gccaagaaaa tggtgctggc tttgctggag ctggcgcggc aggaccacgg tgctctggac
     2821 tgctgcgtgg tggtcattct ctctcacggc tgtcaggcca gccacctgca gttcccaggg
     2881 gctgtctacg gcacagatgg atgccctgtg tcggtcgaga agattgtgaa catcttcaat
     2941 gggaccagct gccccagcct gggagggaag cccaagctct ttttcatcca ggcctgtggt
     3001 ggggagcaga aagaccatgg gtttgaggtg gcctccactt cccctgaaga cgagtcccct
     3061 ggcagtaacc ccgagccaga tgccaccccg ttccaggaag gtttgaggac cttcgaccag
     3121 ctggacgcca tatctagttt gcccacaccc agtgacatct ttgtgtccta ctctactttc
     3181 ccaggttttg tttcctggag ggaccccaag agtggctcct ggtacgttga gaccctggac
     3241 gacatctttg agcagtgggc tcactctgaa gacctgcagt ccctcctgct tagggtcgct
     3301 aatgctgttt cggtgaaagg gatttataaa cagatgcctg gttgctttaa tttcctccgg
     3361 aaaaaacttt tctttaaaac atcacccggg taagtttaaa ccgctgatca gcctcgactg
     3421 tgccttctag ttgccagcca tctgttgttt gcccctcccc cgtgccttcc ttgaccctgg
     3481 aaggtgccac tcccactgtc ctttcctaat aaaatgagga aattgcatcg cattgtctga
     3541 gtaggtgtca ttctattctg gggggtgggg tggggcagga cagcaagggg gaggattggg
     3601 aagacaatag caggcatgct ggggatgcgg tgggctctat ggcttctgag gcggaaagaa
     3661 ccagctgggg ctctaggggg tatccccnnn nnnnnnnnnn nnnnnnnnnn nnnnnnnnnn
     3721 nnnnnnnnnn nnnnnnnnnn nnnnnnnnnn nnnnnnnnnn nnnnnnnnnn nnnnnnnnnn
     3781 nnnnnnnnnn nnnnnnnnnn nnnnnnnnnn ncnnnnnnnn nnnnnnnnnn nnnnnnnnnn
     3841 nnnnnnnnnn nnnnnnnnnn nnnnnnnnnn nnnnnnnnnn nnnnnnnnnn nnnnnnnnnn
     3901 nnnannnnnn nnnnnnnnnn nnnnnnnnnn nnnnnnnnnn nnnnnnnnnn nnncctttga
     3961 cgttggagtc cacgttcttt aatagtggac tcttgttcca aactggaaca acactcaacc
     4021 ctatctcggt ctattctttt gatttataag ggattttgcc gatttcggcc tattggttaa
     4081 aaaatgagct gatttaacaa aaatttaacg cgaattaatt ctgtggaatg tgtgtcagtt
     4141 agggtgtgga aagtccccag gctccccagc aggcagaagt atgcaaagca tgcatctcaa
     4201 ttagtcagca accaggtgtg gaaagtcccc aggctcccca gcaggcagaa gtatgcaaag
     4261 catgcatctc aattagtcag caaccatagt cccgccccta actccgccca tcccgcccct
     4321 aactccgccc agttccgccc attctccgcc ccatggctga ctaatttttt ttatttatgc
     4381 agaggccgag gccgcctctg cctctgagct attccagaag tagtgaggag gcttttttgg
     4441 aggcctaggc ttttgcaaaa agctctcggg agcttgtata tccattttcg gatctgatca
     4501 agagacagga tgaggatcgt ttcgcatgat tgaacaagat ggattgcacg caggttctcc
     4561 ggccgcttgg gtggagaggc tattcggcta tgactgggca caacagacaa tcggctgctc
     4621 tgatgccgcc gtgttccggc tgtcagcgca ggggcgcccg gttctttttg tcaagaccga
     4681 cctgtccggt gccctgaatg aactgcagga cgaggcagcg cggctatcgt ggctggccac
     4741 gacgggcgtt ccttgcgcag ctgtgctcga cgttgtcact gaagcgggaa gggactggct
     4801 gctattgggc gaagtgccgg ggcaggatct cctgtcatct caccttgctc ctgccgagaa
     4861 agtatccatc atggctgatg caatgcggcg gctgcatacg cttgatccgg ctacctgccc
     4921 attcgaccac caagcgaaac atcgcatcga gcgagcacgt actcggatgg aagccggtct
     4981 tgtcgatcag gatgatctgg acgaagagca tcaggggctc gcgccagccg aactgttcgc
     5041 caggctcaag gcgcgcatgc ccgacggcga ggatctcgtc gtgacccatg gcgatgcctg
     5101 cttgccgaat atcatggtgg aaaatggccg cttttctgga ttcatcgact gtggccggct
     5161 gggtgtggcg gaccgctatc aggacatagc gttggctacc cgtgatattg ctgaagagct
     5221 tggcggcgaa tgggctgacc gcttcctcgt gctttacggt atcgccgctc ccgattcgca
     5281 gcgcatcgcc ttctatcgcc ttcttgacga gttcttctga gcgggactct ggggttcgaa
     5341 atgaccgacc aagcgacgcc caacctgcca tcacgagatt tcgattccac cgccgccttc
     5401 tatgaaaggt tgggcttcgg aatcgttttc cgggacgccg gctggatgat cctccagcgc
     5461 ggggatctca tgctggagtt cttcgcccac cccaacttgt ttattgcagc ttataatggt
     5521 tacaaataaa gcaatagcat cacaaatttc acaaataaag catttttttc actgcattct
     5581 agttgtggtt tgtccaaact catcaatgta tcttatcatg tctgtatacc gtcgacctct
     5641 agctagagct tggcgtaatc atggtcatag ctgtttcctg tgtgaaattg ttatccgctc
     5701 acaattccac acaacatacg agccggaagc ataaagtgta aagcctgggg tgcctaatga
     5761 gtgagctaac tcacattaat tgcgttgcgc tcactgcccg ctttccagtc gggaaacctg
     5821 tcgtgccagc tgcattaatg aatcggccaa cgcgcgggga gaggcggttt gcgtattggg
     5881 cgctcttccg cttcctcgct cactgactcg ctgcgctcgg tcgttcggct gcggcgagcg
     5941 gtatcagctc actcaaaggc ggtaatacgg ttatccacag aatcagggga taacgcagga
     6001 aagaacatgt gagcaaaagg ccagcaaaag gccaggaacc gtaaaaaggc cgcgttgctg
     6061 gcgtttttcc ataggctccg cccccctgac gagcatcaca aaaatcgacg ctcaagtcag
     6121 aggtggcgaa acccgacagg actataaaga taccaggcgt ttccccctgg aagctccctc
     6181 gtgcgctctc ctgttccgac cctgccgctt accggatacc tgtccgcctt tctcccttcg
     6241 ggaagcgtgg cgctttctca tagctcacgc tgtaggtatc tcagttcggt gtaggtcgtt
     6301 cgctccaagc tgggctgtgt gcacgaaccc cccgttcagc ccgaccgctg cgccttatcc
     6361 ggtaactatc gtcttgagtc caacccggta agacacgact tatcgccact ggcagcagcc
     6421 actggtaaca ggattagcag agcgaggtat gtaggcggtg ctacagagtt cttgaagtgg
     6481 tggcctaact acggctacac tagaagaaca gtatttggta tctgcgctct gctgaagcca
     6541 gttaccttcg gaaaaagagt tggtagctct tgatccggca aacaaaccac cgctggtagc
     6601 ggtttttttg tttgcaagca gcagattacg cgcagaaaaa aaggatctca agaagatcct
     6661 ttgatctttt ctacggggtc tgacgctcag tggaacgaaa actcacgtta agggattttg
     6721 gtcatgagat tatcaaaaag gatcttcacc tagatccttt taaattaaaa atgaagtttt
     6781 aaatcaatct aaagtatata tgagtaaact tggtctgaca gttaccaatg cttaatcagt
     6841 gaggcaccta tctcagcgat ctgtctattt cgttcatcca tagttgcctg actccccgtc
     6901 gtgtagataa ctacgatacg ggagggctta ccatctggcc ccagtgctgc aatgataccg
     6961 cgagacccac gctcaccggc tccagattta tcagcaataa accagccagc cggaagggcc
     7021 gagcgcagaa gtggtcctgc aactttatcc gcctccatcc agtctattaa ttgttgccgg
     7081 gaagctagag taagtagttc gccagttaat agtttgcgca acgttgttgc cattgctaca
     7141 ggcatcgtgg tgtcacgctc gtcgtttggt atggcttcat tcagctccgg ttcccaacga
     7201 tcaaggcgag ttacatgatc ccccatgttg tgcaaaaaag cggttagctc cttcggtcct
     7261 ccgatcgttg tcagaagtaa gttggccgca gtgttatcac tcatggttat ggcagcactg
     7321 cataattctc ttactgtcat gccatccgta agatgctttt ctgtgactgg tgagtactca
     7381 accaagtcat tctgagaata gtgtatgcgg cgaccgagtt gctcttgccc ggcgtcaata
     7441 cgggataata ccgcgccaca tagcagaact ttaaaagtgc tcatcattgg aaaacgttct
     7501 tcggggcgaa aactctcaag gatcttaccg ctgttgagat ccagttcgat gtaacccact
     7561 cgtgcaccca actgatcttc agcatctttt actttcacca gcgtttctgg gtgagcaaaa
     7621 acaggaaggc aaaatgccgc aaaaaaggga ataagggcga cacggaaatg ttgaatactc
     7681 atactcttcc tttttcaata ttattgaagc atttatcagg gttattgtct catgagcgga
     7741 tacatatttg aatgtattta gaaaaataaa caaatagggg ttccgcgcac atttccccga
     7801 aaagtgccac ctgacgtc
//
